>Addgene plasmid #90181 | LP712 | addgene full sequence | sequence record 178441 | Addgene NGS Result
CGTTACATAACTTACGGTAAATGGCCCGCCTGGCTGACCGCCCAACGACCCCCGCCCATTGACGTCAATA
ATGACGTATGTTCCCATAGTAACGCCAATAGGGACTTTCCATTGACGTCAATGGGTGGAGTATTTACGGT
AAACTGCCCACTTGGCAGTACATCAAGTGTATCATATGCCAAGTACGCCCCCTATTGACGTCAATGACGG
TAAATGGCCCGCCTGGCATTATGCCCAGTACATGACCTTATGGGACTTTCCTACTTGGCAGTACATCTAC
GTATTAGTCATCGCTATTACCATGGTGATGCGGTTTTGGCAGTACATCAATGGGCGTGGATAGCGGTTTG
ACTCACGGGGATTTCCAAGTCTCCACCCCATTGACGTCAATGGGAGTTTGTTTTGGCACCAAAATCAACG
GGACTTTCCAAAATGTCGTAACAACTCCGCCCCATTGACGCAAATGGGCGGTAGGCGTGTACGGTGGGAG
GTCTATATAAGCAGAGCTGGTTTAGTGAACCGTCAGATCCGCTAGCGCTACCGGTCGCCACCATGGTGAG
CAAGGGCGAGGAGCTGTTCACCGGGGTGGTGCCCATCCTGGTCGAGCTGGACGGCGACGTAAACGGCCAC
AAGTTCAGCGTGTCCGGCGAGGGCGAGGGCGATGCCACCTACGGCAAGCTGACCCTGAAGTTCATCTGCA
CCACCGGCAAGCTGCCCGTGCCCTGGCCCACCCTCGTGACCACCCTGACCTACGGCGTGCAGTGCTTCAG
CCGCTACCCCGACCACATGAAGCAGCACGACTTCTTCAAGTCCGCCATGCCCGAAGGCTACGTCCAGGAG
CGCACCATCTTCTTCAAGGACGACGGCAACTACAAGACCCGCGCCGAGGTGAAGTTCGAGGGCGACACCC
TGGTGAACCGCATCGAGCTGAAGGGCATCGACTTCAAGGAGGACGGCAACATCCTGGGGCACAAGCTGGA
GTACAACTACAACAGCCACAACGTCTATATCATGGCCGACAAGCAGAAGAACGGCATCAAGGTGAACTTC
AAGATCCGCCACAACATCGAGGACGGCAGCGTGCAGCTCGCCGACCACTACCAGCAGAACACCCCCATCG
GCGACGGCCCCGTGCTGCTGCCCGACAACCACTACCTGAGCACCCAGTCCGCCCTGAGCAAAGACCCCAA
CGAGAAGCGCGATCACATGGTCCTGCTGGAGTTCGTGACCGCCGCCGGGATCACTCTCGGCATGGACGAG
CTGTACAAGTCCGGACTCAGATCTCGAGCTCAAGCTTCGAATTCTGCAGTCGACGGTACCCTCAGTGGTG
ATGTTGGGGAGAGGATCGCAGGAGGCGATGAGGTGGCAGAGGTCTCCTTTGAGAAGGAGACCCAGGAGAA
CAAACTGGTGTGCATGGTTAAAATCCTGCAAGCTACTGGGTTGCCACAGCATCTGTCCCACTTTGTGTTC
TGCAAATACAGCTTCTGGGATCAACAGGAGCCGGTGATTGTCGCTCCTGAAGTGGACACCTCCTCCTCTT
CCGTCAGCAAGGAGCCGCACTGCATGGTTGTCTTTGATCATTGCAATGAGTTTTCTGTTAACATCACCGA
AGACTTTATCGAGCATCTTTCCGAAGGAGCATTGGCAATTGAAGTATATGGACATAAAATAAACGATCCC
CGGAAAAACCCCGCCCTGTGGGATTTGGGAATCATCCAAGCAAAGACACGTAGTCTTCGGGACAGATGGA
GTGAAGTGACCAGGAAATTGGAATTCTGGGTTCAAATCTTGGAACAGAATGAGAATGGTGAATACTGCCC
TGTAGAAGTGATTTCTGCAAAGGATGTCCCAACAGGAGGAATCTTCCAGCTCCGGCAGGGGCAGTCCCGG
AGAGTTCAAGTCGAAGTGAAGTCAGTGCAGGAATCTGGGACTTTACCACTGATGGAAGAATGTATACTGT
CTGTTGGCATTGGATGTGTCAAAGTTAGACCGCTCAGAGCCCCCAGAACACATGAGACCTTCCATGAGGA
AGAGGAAGACATGGACAGCTACCAGGATCGAGATTTAGAGAGACTTCGTAGAAAATGGCTAAATGCATTA
ACAAAACGTCAGGAGTACTTGGATCAACAATTGCAAAAGCTTGTCAGTAAACGTGATAAAACAGAGGATG
ATGCTGACCGCGAAGCGCAGCTTCTGGAGATGCGGTTGACCCTAACTGAGGAGAGGAACGCGGTGATGGT
CCCCTCTGCTGGCAGTGGTATTCCAGGGGCCCCAGCAGAATGGACCCCAGTACCTGGGATGGAGACACAC
ATTCCTGTTATATTCCTGGACTTAAATGCTGATGATTTCAGCTCTCAGGATAATCTTGATGACCCAGAAG
CTGGTGGATGGGATGCGACCTTGACTGGGGAAGAAGAAGAGGAGTTCTTTGAATTGCAGATTGTGAAGCA
GCATGATGGGGAGGTGAAAGCAGAAGCCTCCTGGGACTCCGCGGTGCATGGCTGCCCTCAGCTCAGCAGG
GGCACGCCCGTGGACGAGCGGTTGTTCCTGATCGTGCGCGTGACGGTCCAGCTCAGCCACCCTGCTGACA
TGCAACTGGTGTTACGCAAGAGAATCTGTGTCAATGTTCACGGCCGCCAGGGTTTTGCACAGAGTCTCCT
AAAAAAGATGTCTCATCGAAGTTCTATTCCTGGCTGTGGAGTGACTTTTGAAATTGTCTCCAATATTCCA
GAGGATGCCCAGGGAGTGGAAGAACGGGAAGCATTAGCAAGAATGGCAGCCAATGTTGAAAACCCAGCTT
CTGCTGACTCGGAGGCTTATATTGAAAAGTACCTCAGGAGCGTGCTGGCTGTAGAAAACCTCCTGACTTT
AGATCGTCTGCGCCAGGAAGTTGCAGTGAAGGAACAGTTAACAGGAAAAGGAAAGTTGAGCAGGAGGAGT
ATCAGTTCTCCAAATGTGAACAGATTGTCTGGAAGCCGACAAGATCTCATTCCATCATACAGTCTAGGCA
GCAACAAGGGCCGGTGGGAAAGTCAGCAGGATGTATCCCAAACCACAGTTTCCAGAGGAATAGCTCCTGC
CCCCGCCCTCTCTGTTTCTCCCCAAAATAACCATTCTCCAGATCCAGGACTCAGTAACCTTGCAGCATCC
TACTTGAATCCTGTCAAATCCTTCGTGCCGCAAATGCCAAAGCTCCTCAAGTCTCTCTTTCCCGTCCGCG
ATGAGAAGAGGGGCAAGCGGCCGTCTCCCCTCGCACACCAGCCCGTGCCCCGCATCATGGTGCAGTCAGC
CAGCCCGGACATCAGGGTGACCAGGATGGAGGAGGCTCAGCCGGAGATGGGCCCTGACGTGCTGGTGCAG
ACGATGGGGGCCCCGGCCTTGAAGATCTGCGACAAACCTGCCAAAGTGCCTTCCCCACCGCCTGTCATAG
CTGTCACAGCGGTCACCCCGGCTCCGGAGGCACAGGACGGGCCCCCCAGCCCCCTGAGTGAAGCCTCTAG
CGGGTACTTCTCCCACAGCGTCTCCACCGCGACCCTGTCGGACGCCCTGGGCCCCGGCCTGGACGCTGCG
GCCCCGCCGGGGTCCATGCCCACCGCCCCTGAGGCCGAGCCCGAGGCGCCCATCAGCCACCCCCCACCGC
CCACGGCCGTCCCCGCCGAGGAGCCCCCTGGCCCCCAGCAGCTCGTGAGCCCCGGTCGGGAGCGCCCCGA
CCTCGAGGCCCCGGCGCCCGGCTCCCCGTTCCGCGTCCGGAGGGTGCGGGCCTCGGAGTTGCGCTCCTTC
TCGCGCATGCTGGCTGGGGACCCCGGCTGCTCCCCGGGGGCCGAGGGGAATGCGCCGGCCCCGGGCGCCG
GGGGACAGGCCCTGGCCTCTGATTCCGAGGAAGCTGACGAGGTCCCGGAGTGGCTCCGAGAGGGCGAGTT
CGTCACCGTGGGCGCCCACAAAACGGGCGTGGTGAGATACGTGGGGCCTGCCGACTTCCAAGAGGGCACG
TGGGTCGGCGTGGAGCTCGACCTGCCCTCAGGTAAGAATGACGGTTCCATCGGCGGGAAGCAGTACTTCA
GGTGTAACCCTGGCTACGGGCTGCTGGTCAGGCCCAGCCGGGTCCGCAGGGCCACGGGCCCTGTGTGGCG
GCGCAGCACAGGACTCCGGCTGGGTGCCCCCGAGGCCCGCCGGAGCGCCACCCTCTCGGGCTCCGCCACC
AACCTGGCCTCGCTGACAGCTGCCCTGGCCAAGGCCGACAGGAGCCACAAGAACCCTGAGAACCGGAAAT
CCTGGGCCAGCTGAGGATCCACCGGATCTAGATAACTGATCATAATCAGCCATACCACATTTGTAGAGGT
TTTACTTGCTTTAAAAAACCTCCCACACCTCCCCCTGAACCTGAAACATAAAATGAATGCAATTGTTGTT
GTTAACTTGTTTATTGCAGCTTATAATGGTTACAAATAAAGCAATAGCATCACAAATTTCACAAATAAAG
CATTTTTTTCACTGCATTCTAGTTGTGGTTTGTCCAAACTCATCAATGTATCTTAACGCGTAAATTGTAA
GCGTTAATATTTTGTTAAAATTCGCGTTAAATTTTTGTTAAATCAGCTCATTTTTTAACCAATAGGCCGA
AATCGGCAAAATCCCTTATAAATCAAAAGAATAGACCGAGATAGGGT
[37 nt withheld, positions 4668-4704]
AAAGAACGTGGACTCCAACGTCAAAGG
[49 nt withheld, positions 4732-4780]
T
[91 nt withheld, positions 4782-4872]
G
[124 nt withheld, positions 4874-4997]
CAGGTGGCACTTTTCGGGGAAATGTGCGCGGAACCCCTATTTGTTTATTTTTCTAAATACATTCAAATAT
GTATCCGCTCATGAGACAATAACCCTGATAAATGCTTCAATAATATTGAAAAAGGAAGAGTCCTGAGGCG
GAAAGAACCAGCTGTGGAATGTGTGTCAGTTAGGGTGTGGAAAGTCCCCAGGCTCCCCAGCAGGCAGAAG
TATGCAAAGCATGCATCTCAATTAGTCAGCAACCAGGTGTGGAAAGTCCCCAGGCTCCCCAGCAGGCAGA
AGTATGCAAAGCATGCATCTCAATTAGTCAGCAACCATAGTCCCGCCCCTAACTCCGCCCATCCCGCCCC
TAACTCCGCCCAGTTCCGCCCATTCTCCGCCCCATGGCTGACTAATTTTTTTTATTTATGCAGAGGCCGA
GGCCGCCTCGGCCTCTGAGCTATTCCAGAAGTAGTGAGGAGGCTTTTTTGGAGGCCTAGGCTTTTGCAAA
GATCGATCAAGAGACAGGATGAGGATCGTTTCGCATGATTGAACAAGATGGATTGCACGCAGGTTCTCCG
GCCGCTTGGGTGGAGAGGCTATTCGGCTATGACTGGGCACAACAGACAATCGGCTGCTCTGATGCCGCCG
TGTTCCGGCTGTCAGCGCAGGGGCGCCCGGTTCTTTTTGTCAAGACCGACCTGTCCGGTGCCCTGAATGA
ACTGCAAGACGAGGCAGCGCGGCTATCGTGGCTGGCCACGACGGGCGTTCCTTGCGCAGCTGTGCTCGAC
GTTGTCACTGAAGCGGGAAGGGACTGGCTGCTATTGGGCGAAGTGCCGGGGCAGGATCTCCTGTCATCTC
ACCTTGCTCCTGCCGAGAAAGTATCCATCATGGCTGATGCAATGCGGCGGCTGCATACGCTTGATCCGGC
TACCTGCCCATTCGACCACCAAGCGAAACATCGCATCGAGCGAGCACGTACTCGGATGGAAGCCGGTCTT
GTCGATCAGGATGATCTGGACGAAGAGCATCAGGGGCTCGCGCCAGCCGAACTGTTCGCCAGGCTCAAGG
CGAGCATGCCCGACGGCGAGGATCTCGTCGTGACCCATGGCGATGCCTGCTTGCCGAATATCATGGTGGA
AAATGGCCGCTTTTCTGGATTCATCGACTGTGGCCGGCTGGGTGTGGCGGACCGCTATCAGGACATAGCG
TTGGCTACCCGTGATATTGCTGAAGAGCTTGGCGGCGAATGGGCTGACCGCTTCCTCGTGCTTTACGGTA
TCGCCGCTCCCGATTCGCAGCGCATCGCCTTCTATCGCCTTCTTGACGAGTTCTTCTGAGCGGGACTCTG
GGGTTCGAAATGACCGACCAAGCGACGCCCAACCTGCCATCACGAGATTTCGATTCCACCGCCGCCTTCT
ATGAAAGGTTGGGCTTCGGAATCGTTTTCCGGGACGCCGGCTGGATGATCCTCCAGCGCGGGGATCTCAT
GCTGGAGTTCTTCGCCCACCCTAGGGGGAGGCTAACTGAAACACGGAAGGAGACAATACCGGAAGGAACC
CGCGCTATGACGGCAATAAAAAGACAGAATAAAACGCACGGTGTTGGGTCGTTTGTTCATAAACGCGGGG
TTCGGTCCCAGGGCTGGCACTCTGTCGATACCCCACCGAGACCCCATTGGGGCCAATACGCCCGCGTTTC
TTCCTTTTCCCCACCCCACCCCCCAAGTTCGGGTGAAGGCCCAGGGCTCGCAGCCAACGTCGGGGCGGCA
GGCCCTGCCATAGCCTCAGGTTACTCATATATACTTTAGATTGATTTAAAACTTCATTTTTAATTTAAAA
GGATCTAGGTGAAGATCCTTTTTGATAATCTCATGACCAAAATCCCTTAACGTGAGTTTTCGTTCCACTG
AGCGTCAGACCCCGTAGAAAAGATCAAAGGATCTTCTTGAGATCCTTTTTTTCTGCGCGTAATCTGCTGC
TTGCAAACAAAAAAACCACCGCTACCAGCGGTGGTTTGTTTGCCGGATCAAGAGCTACCAACTCTTTTTC
CGAAGGTAACTGGCTTCAGCAGAGCGCAGATACCAAATACTGTTCTTCTAGTGTAGCCGTAGTTAGGCCA
CCACTTCAAGAACTCTGTAGCACCGCCTACATACCTCGCTCTGCTAATCCTGTTACCAGTGGCTGCTGCC
AGTGGCGATAAGTCGTGTCTTACCGGGTTGGACTCAAGACGATAGTTACCGGATAAGGCGCAGCGGTCGG
GCTGAACGGGGGGTTCGTGCACACAGCCCAGCTTGGAGCGAACGACCTACACCGAACTGAGATACCTACA
GCGTGAGCTATGAGAAAGCGCCACGCTTCCCGAAGGGAGAAAGGCGGACAGGTATCCGGTAAGCGGCAGG
GTCGGAACAGGAGAGCGCACGAGGGAGCTTCCAGGGGGAAACGCCTGGTATCTTTATAGTCCTGTCGGGT
TTCGCCACCTCTGACTTGAGCGTCGATTTTTGTGATGCTCGTCAGGGGGGCGGAGCCTATGGAAAAACGC
CAGCAACGCGGCCTTTTTACGGTTCCTGGCCTTTTGCTGGCCTTTTGCTCACATGTTCTTTCCTGCGTTA
TCCCCTGATTCTGTGGATAACCGTATTACCGCCATGCATTAGTTATTAATAGTAATCAATTACGGGGTCA
TTAGTTCATAGCCCATATATGGAGTTCCG
Features (pLannotate 1.2.2; 16 found; start..end, strand, type, name):
      1..304     +  enhancer       CMV enhancer: human cytomegalovirus immediate early enhancer
    305..508     +  promoter       CMV promoter: human cytomegalovirus (CMV) immediate early promoter
    553..1269    +  CDS            EGFP: EGFP is a basic (constitutively fluorescent) green fluorescent protein published in 1996, derived from Aequorea victoria. It is reported to be a rapidly-maturing weak dimer with moderate acid sensitivity.
   1270..1320    +  misc_feature   MCS (fragment): multiple cloning site
   1321..4281    +  CDS            KIF13B (fragment): KI13B_HUMAN - Also known as GAKIN, KIAA0639. Experimental evidence at protein level: Swiss-Prot protein existence level 1. Involved in reorganization of the cortical cytoskeleton. Regulates axon formation by promoting the formation of extra axons. May be functionally important for the intracellular trafficking of MAGUKs and associated protein complexes. From Homo sapiens (Human).
   4307..4391    +  CDS            large T antigen (fragment): large T antigen from SV40 (simian virus 40)
   4414..4535    +  polyA_signal   SV40 poly(A) signal: SV40 polyadenylation signal
   4569..4997    -  rep_origin     f1 ori (sequence partly withheld): f1 bacteriophage origin of replication; arrow indicates direction of (+) strand synthesis
   5024..5128    +  promoter       AmpR promoter: bla
   5130..5487    +  promoter       SV40 promoter: SV40 enhancer and early promoter
   5522..6316    +  CDS            NeoR/KanR: aminoglycoside phosphotransferase from Tn5; aph(3')-II (or nptII); confers resistance to neomycin, kanamycin, and G418 (Geneticin®)
   6337..6489    +  CDS            ble (fragment): BLE_KLEPN - Experimental evidence at protein level: Swiss-Prot protein existence level 1. Binding protein with a strong affinity to the bleomycin family of antibiotics. Binds to CL990; an antimitotic-antibiotic compound. From Klebsiella pneumoniae.
   6548..6595    +  polyA_signal   HSV TK poly(A) signal: herpes simplex virus thymidine kinase polyadenylation signal (Cole and Stacy, 1985)
   6686..6702    -  polyA_signal   bGH poly(A) signal (fragment): bovine growth hormone polyadenylation signal
   6924..7512    +  rep_origin     ori: high-copy-number ColE1/pMB1/pBR322/pUC origin of replication
   7627..7686    +  enhancer       CMV enhancer (fragment): human cytomegalovirus immediate early enhancer
