[The description below was written by a language model from this plasmid's Addgene catalogue record and pLannotate feature annotations shown in this document.]
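Description:
LP712 is a mammalian expression plasmid built on the unmodified Clontech pEGFP-C1 backbone, carrying a cDNA fragment of human KIF13B (also called GAKIN) that encodes amino acid residues 840–1826, i.e. the C-terminal portion of this kinesin. The roughly 3 kb insert was PCR-amplified from a full-length KIF13B pEGFP-C1 plasmid and cloned between the KpnI and BamHI sites of the multiple cloning site, both of which remain intact. This places it in frame downstream of EGFP, so the truncated protein is produced with an N-terminal EGFP tag. Expression is driven by the human cytomegalovirus immediate early enhancer and promoter, and the transcript is terminated by the SV40 polyadenylation signal.

The plasmid replicates in E. coli from a high-copy ColE1/pUC-type origin and also carries an f1 phage origin. A single Tn5 aminoglycoside phosphotransferase (NeoR/KanR) gene serves both hosts. A bacterial bla-type promoter drives it for kanamycin selection in bacteria, while the SV40 enhancer/early promoter and HSV TK polyadenylation signal allow G418 selection of stably transfected mammalian cells. The short large T antigen, ble and bGH poly(A) fragments in the automated annotation are probably just partial matches to backbone sequence rather than functional elements. The sequenced record is 7,686 nt, slightly larger than the catalogued total of 7,658 bp.

Repository sequencing found an R1175W substitution relative to the reference transcript. The depositor notes that it is also present in the parental plasmid and does not impair function, as that plasmid rescues the phenotype of KIF13B-deficient cells. The construct suits fluorescence localisation and domain-mapping studies of KIF13B, and the associated publication concerns its role at the ciliary transition zone and in Sonic hedgehog signalling.
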