Addgene plasmid #90181: LP712
Purpose: pEGFP-C1 with cDNA encoding HsKIF13B aa residues 840-1826
Depositing lab: Lotte Pedersen. Depositing organization: University of Copenhagen. Publication: KIF13B establishes a CAV1-enriched microdomain at the ciliary transition zone to promote Sonic hedgehog signalling. Schou KB, Mogensen JB, Morthorst SK, Nielsen BS, Aleliunaite A, Serra-Marques A, Furstenberg N, Saunier S, Bizet AA, Veland IR, Akhmanova A, Christensen ST, Pedersen LB. Nat Commun. 2017 Jan 30;8:14177. doi: 10.1038/ncomms14177. PubMed 28134340.
Backbone
  Vector backbone: pEGFP-C1
  Backbone manufacturer: Clontech
  Backbone size w/o insert (bp): 4700
  Total vector size (bp): 7658
  Modifications to backbone: None
  Vector type: Mammalian Expression
  Selectable markers: Neomycin (select with G418)
Growth in bacteria
  Bacterial resistance: Kanamycin, 50 μg/mL
  Growth temperature: 37°C
  Growth strain: DH5alpha
  Copy number: Unknown
Gene/Insert
  Gene/Insert name: KIF13B (alt name: GAKIN)
  Species: H. sapiens (human)
  Insert size (bp): 2958
  Mutation: aa residues 840-1826
  GenBank ID: NM_015254.3
  Entrez Gene: KIF13B (a.k.a. GAKIN)
  Promoter: CMV
  Tag / fusion protein: EGFP (N terminal on insert)
  Cloning method: Restriction Enzyme; 5′ cloning site KpnI (not destroyed); 3′ cloning site BamHI (not destroyed)
  Sequencing primers: 5′ EGFP-C: CATGGTCCTGCTGGAGTTCGTG; 3′ SV40pA-R: GAAATTTGTGATGCTATTGC
Terms and licenses: Academic/Nonprofit Terms; Industry Terms: Not Available to Industry
Depositor comments: Insert PCR-amplified from plasmid received from Dr. Athar Chishti, Tufts University School of Medicine (pEGFP-C1 with full-length GAKIN/KIF13B; Asaba et al. J. Biol. Chem. 2003, PMID: 12496241) Addgene's sequencing results found an R1175W mutation in KIF13B compared to the reference sequence NM_015254.3. R1175W is present in the Chishti lab plasmid and does not affect function, as this plasmid rescues the phenotype of KIF13B-/- cells.
How to cite: LP712 was a gift from Lotte Pedersen (Addgene plasmid # 90181 ; http://n2t.net/addgene:90181 ; RRID:Addgene_90181)
